Addgene plasmid #59967: pOTTC414 - pAAV EF1a hPREP
Purpose: An AAV packaging vector that expresses hPREP under control of the EF1a promoter.
Depositing lab: Brandon Harvey. Depositing organization: National Institute on Drug Abuse (NIDA). Publication: The beneficial effect of a prolyl oligopeptidase inhibitor, KYP-2047, on alpha-synuclein clearance and autophagy in A30P transgenic mouse. Savolainen MH, Richie CT, Harvey BK, Mannisto PT, Maguire-Zeiss KA, Myohanen TT. Neurobiol Dis. 2014 Aug;68:1-15. doi: 10.1016/j.nbd.2014.04.003. Epub 2014 Apr 16. PubMed 24746855.
Backbone
  Vector backbone: pOTTC374 - pAAV EF1a DIO iRFP
  Backbone manufacturer: Christopher Richie / OTTC / NIDA
  Vector type: Mammalian Expression, AAV
Growth in bacteria
  Bacterial resistance: Ampicillin, 100 μg/mL
  Growth temperature: 30°C
  Growth strain: Stbl3
  Copy number: High Copy
Gene/Insert
  Gene/Insert name: Prolyl oligopeptidase (alt name: PREP)
  Species: H. sapiens (human)
  GenBank ID: NP_002717.3
  Entrez Gene: PREP (a.k.a. PE, PEP)
  Promoter: EF1a
  Cloning method: Ligation Independent Cloning
  Sequencing primers: 5′ EF1a_F1; 3′ WPRE_R1
Terms and licenses: Academic/Nonprofit Terms; Industry Terms: Not Available to Industry
How to cite: pOTTC414 - pAAV EF1a hPREP was a gift from Brandon Harvey (Addgene plasmid # 59967 ; http://n2t.net/addgene:59967 ; RRID:Addgene_59967)
