[The description below was written by a language model from this plasmid's Addgene catalogue record and the feature table of its GenBank file.]
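Description:
pOTTC414 - pAAV EF1a hPREP is a 7,467 bp circular AAV transfer plasmid for mammalian expression of human prolyl oligopeptidase (PREP). It was built by ligation-independent cloning into a backbone derived from pOTTC374 (pAAV EF1a DIO iRFP). No lox sites or inverted cassette are annotated in the full-length feature table, and the stated purpose is simply expression from the EF1a promoter, so expression appears to be constitutive rather than Cre-dependent. In bacteria the plasmid is maintained through a high-copy ColE1/pUC-type origin and selected with ampicillin via the bla gene and its own promoter. An f1 phage origin is also present in the backbone. The record lists a recombination-deficient strain for propagation, which is consistent with the tendency of ITR sequences to rearrange.

The expression cassette lies between two AAV2 inverted terminal repeats, which are the cis elements needed for replication and packaging of the intervening DNA into recombinant AAV particles when rep, cap and helper functions are supplied in trans. Within the ITRs, the human EF-1-alpha promoter, including its first intron, provides strong constitutive transcription. The PREP coding sequence is not annotated as a feature, but it presumably occupies the roughly 2.2 kb unannotated interval between the promoter and the WPRE. The WPRE enhances transcript stability and expression, and a human growth hormone polyadenylation signal terminates the message. The short Factor Xa site annotated on the reverse strand inside the WPRE is most likely an incidental sequence match. No epitope tag or reporter is recorded. A second 827 bp partial record carries no annotations. The associated publication concerns a prolyl oligopeptidase inhibitor, alpha-synuclein clearance and autophagy in a transgenic mouse model, suggesting use for PREP overexpression in that context.
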