LOCUS       Exported 7467 bp ds-DNA circular SYN 12-MAY-2021
DEFINITION  An AAV packaging vector that expresses hPREP under control of the
            EF1a promoter..
ACCESSION   .
VERSION     .
KEYWORDS    pOTTC414 - pAAV EF1a hPREP
SOURCE      synthetic DNA construct
  ORGANISM  synthetic DNA construct
REFERENCE   1 (bases 1 to 7467)
  AUTHORS   Savolainen MH, Richie CT, Harvey BK, Mannisto PT, Maguire-Zeiss KA,
            Myohanen TT
  TITLE     The beneficial effect of a prolyl oligopeptidase inhibitor,
            KYP-2047, on alpha-synuclein clearance and autophagy in A30P
            transgenic mouse.
  JOURNAL   Neurobiol Dis. 2014 Aug;68:1-15. doi: 10.1016/j.nbd.2014.04.003.
            Epub 2014 Apr 16.
  PUBMED    24746855
REFERENCE   2 (bases 1 to 7467)
  AUTHORS   .
  TITLE     Direct Submission
  JOURNAL   Exported May 12, 2021 from SnapGene Server 1.1.58
            http://www.snapgene.com
FEATURES             Location/Qualifiers
     source          1..7467
                     /organism="synthetic DNA construct"
                     /mol_type="other DNA"
     repeat_region   1..141
                     /label=AAV2 ITR
                     /note="inverted terminal repeat of adeno-associated virus
                     serotype 2"
     repeat_region   12..141
                     /label=AAV2 ITR
     promoter        242..1419
                     /label=EF-1-alpha promoter
                     /note="strong constitutive promoter for human elongation
                     factor EF-1-alpha"
     intron          473..1410
                     /label=EF-1-alpha intron A
                     /note="intron upstream of the start codon of human
                     EF-1-alpha"
     primer_bind     1367..1387
                     /label=EF1a-F
                     /note="Human elongation factor-1a promoter, forward primer"
     misc_feature    3594..4182
                     /label=WPRE
                     /note="woodchuck hepatitis virus posttranscriptional
                     regulatory element"
     primer_bind     complement(3647..3667)
                     /label=WPRE-R
                     /note="WPRE, reverse primer"
     CDS             complement(4065..4076)
                     /codon_start=1
                     /product="Factor Xa recognition and cleavage site"
                     /label=Factor Xa site
                     /translation="IEGR"
     polyA_signal    4214..4690
                     /label=hGH poly(A) signal
                     /note="human growth hormone polyadenylation signal"
     primer_bind     complement(4413..4432)
                     /label=hGH-PA-R
                     /note="Human growth hormone terminator, reverse primer"
     repeat_region   4730..4870
                     /label=AAV2 ITR
                     /note="inverted terminal repeat of adeno-associated virus
                     serotype 2"
     repeat_region   4730..4859
                     /label=AAV2 ITR
     rep_origin      4945..5400
                     /direction=RIGHT
                     /label=f1 ori
                     /note="f1 bacteriophage origin of replication; arrow
                     indicates direction of (+) strand synthesis"
     primer_bind     complement(5032..5051)
                     /label=F1ori-R
                     /note="F1 origin, reverse primer"
     primer_bind     5242..5263
                     /label=F1ori-F
                     /note="F1 origin, forward primer"
     primer_bind     complement(5417..5436)
                     /label=pRS-marker
                     /note="pRS vectors, use to sequence yeast selectable
                     marker"
     primer_bind     5536..5558
                     /label=pGEX 3'
                     /note="pGEX vectors, reverse primer"
     primer_bind     complement(5596..5614)
                     /label=pBRforEco
                     /note="pBR322 vectors, upsteam of EcoRI site, forward
                     primer"
     promoter        5682..5786
                     /gene="bla"
                     /label=AmpR promoter
     CDS             5787..6647
                     /codon_start=1
                     /gene="bla"
                     /product="beta-lactamase"
                     /label=AmpR
                     /note="confers resistance to ampicillin, carbenicillin, and
                     related antibiotics"
                     /translation="MSIQHFRVALIPFFAAFCLPVFAHPETLVKVKDAEDQLGARVGYI
                     ELDLNSGKILESFRPEERFPMMSTFKVLLCGAVLSRIDAGQEQLGRRIHYSQNDLVEYS
                     PVTEKHLTDGMTVRELCSAAITMSDNTAANLLLTTIGGPKELTAFLHNMGDHVTRLDRW
                     EPELNEAIPNDERDTTMPVAMATTLRKLLTGELLTLASRQQLIDWMEADKVAGPLLRSA
                     LPAGWFIADKSGAGERGSRGIIAALGPDGKPSRIVVIYTTGSQATMDERNRQIAEIGAS
                     LIKHW"
     primer_bind     complement(6005..6024)
                     /label=Amp-R
                     /note="Ampicillin resistance gene, reverse primer"
     rep_origin      6818..7406
                     /direction=RIGHT
                     /label=ori
                     /note="high-copy-number ColE1/pMB1/pBR322/pUC origin of
                     replication"
     primer_bind     7307..7326
                     /label=pBR322ori-F
                     /note="pBR322 origin, forward primer"
ORIGIN
        1 cctgcaggca gctgcgcgct cgctcgctca ctgaggccgc ccgggcaaag cccgggcgtc
       61 gggcgacctt tggtcgcccg gcctcagtga gcgagcgagc gcgcagagag ggagtggcca
      121 actccatcac taggggttcc tgcggccgca cgcgtaagct ttgcaaagat ggataaagtt
      181 ttaaacagag aggaatcttt gcagctaatg gaccttctag gtcttgaaag gagtgggaat
      241 tggctccggt gcccgtcagt gggcagagcg cacatcgccc acagtccccg agaagttggg
      301 gggaggggtc ggcaattgaa ccggtgccta gagaaggtgg cgcggggtaa actgggaaag
      361 tgatgtcgtg tactggctcc gcctttttcc cgagggtggg ggagaaccgt atataagtgc
      421 agtagtcgcc gtgaacgttc tttttcgcaa cgggtttgcc gccagaacac aggtaagtgc
      481 cgtgtgtggt tcccgcgggc ctggcctctt tacgggttat ggcccttgcg tgccttgaat
      541 tacttccact ggctgcagta cgtgattctt gatcccgagc ttcgggttgg aagtgggtgg
      601 gagagttcga ggccttgcgc ttaaggagcc ccttcgcctc gtgcttgagt tgaggcctgg
      661 cctgggcgct ggggccgccg cgtgcgaatc tggtggcacc ttcgcgcctg tctcgctgct
      721 ttcgataagt ctctagccat ttaaaatttt tgatgacctg ctgcgacgct ttttttctgg
      781 caagatagtc ttgtaaatgc gggccaagat ctgcacactg gtatttcggt ttttggggcc
      841 gcgggcggcg acggggcccg tgcgtcccag cgcacatgtt cggcgaggcg gggcctgcga
      901 gcgcggccac cgagaatcgg acgggggtag tctcaagctg gccggcctgc tctggtgcct
      961 ggcctcgcgc cgccgtgtat cgccccgccc tgggcggcaa ggctggcccg gtcggcacca
     1021 gttgcgtgag cggaaagatg gccgcttccc ggccctgctg cagggagctc aaaatggagg
     1081 acgcggcgct cgggagagcg ggcgggtgag tcacccacac aaaggaaaag ggcctttccg
     1141 tcctcagccg tcgcttcatg tgactccacg gagtaccggg cgccgtccag gcacctcgat
     1201 tagttctcga gcttttggag tacgtcgtct ttaggttggg gggaggggtt ttatgcgatg
     1261 gagtttcccc acactgagtg ggtggagact gaagttaggc cagcttggca cttgatgtaa
     1321 ttctccttgg aatttgccct ttttgagttt ggatcttggt tcattctcaa gcctcagaca
     1381 gtggttcaaa gtttttttct tccatttcag gtgtcgtgag gtaccggatc cggccatgct
     1441 gtcccttcag taccccgacg tgtaccgcga cgagaccgcc gtacaggatt atcatggtca
     1501 taaaatttgt gacccttacg cctggcttga agaccccgac agtgaacaga ctaaggcctt
     1561 tgtggaggcc cagaataaga ttactgtgcc atttcttgag cagtgtccca tcagaggttt
     1621 atacaaagag agaatgactg aactatatga ttatcccaag tatagttgcc acttcaagaa
     1681 aggaaaacgg tatttttatt tttacaatac aggtttgcag aaccagcgag tattatatgt
     1741 acaggattcc ttagagggtg aggccagagt gttcctggac cccaacatac tgtctgacga
     1801 tggcacagtg gcactccgag gttacgcgtt cagcgaagat ggtgaatatt ttgcctatgg
     1861 tctgagtgcc agtggctcag actgggtgac aatcaagttc atgaaagttg atggtgccaa
     1921 agagcttcca gatgtgcttg aaagagtcaa gttcagctgt atggcctgga cccatgatgg
     1981 gaagggaatg ttctacaact cataccctca acaggatgga aaaagtgatg gcacagagac
     2041 atctaccaat ctccaccaaa agctctacta ccatgtcttg ggaaccgatc agtcagaaga
     2101 tattttgtgt gctgagtttc ctgatgaacc taaatggatg ggtggagctg agttatctga
     2161 tgatggccgc tatgtcttgt tatcaataag ggaaggatgt gatccagtaa accgactctg
     2221 gtactgtgac ctacagcagg aatccagtgg catcgcggga atcctgaagt gggtaaaact
     2281 gattgacaac tttgaagggg aatatgacta cgtgaccaat gaggggacgg tgttcacatt
     2341 caagacgaat cgccagtctc ccaactatcg cgtgatcaac attgacttca gggatcctga
     2401 agagtctaag tggaaagtac ttgttcctga gcatgagaaa gatgtcttag aatggatagc
     2461 ttgtgtcagg tccaacttct tggtcttatg ctacctccat gacgtcaaga acattctgca
     2521 gctccatgac ctgactactg gtgctctcct taagaccttt ccgctcgatg tcggcagcat
     2581 tgtagggtac agcggtcaga agaaggacac tgaaatcttc tatcagttta cttccttttt
     2641 atctccaggt atcatttatc actgtgatct taccaaagag gagctggagc caagagtttt
     2701 ccgagaggtg accgtaaaag gaattgatgc ttctgattac cagacagtcc agattttcta
     2761 ccctagcaag gatggtacga agattccaat gttcattgtg cataaaaaag gcataaaatt
     2821 ggatggctct catccagctt tcttatatgg ctatggcggc ttcaacatat ccatcacacc
     2881 caactacagt gtttccaggc ttatttttgt gagacacatg ggtggtatcc tggcagtggc
     2941 caacatcaga ggaggtggcg aatatggaga gacgtggcat aaaggtggta tcttggccaa
     3001 caaacaaaac tgctttgatg actttcagtg tgctgctgag tatctgatca aggaaggtta
     3061 cacatctccc aagaggctga ctattaatgg aggttcaaat ggaggcctct tagtggctgc
     3121 ttgtgcaaat cagagacctg acctctttgg ttgtgttatt gcccaagttg gagtaatgga
     3181 catgctgaag tttcataaat ataccatcgg ccatgcttgg accactgatt atgggtgctc
     3241 ggacagcaaa caacactttg aatggcttgt caaatactct ccattgcata atgtgaagtt
     3301 accagaagca gatgacatcc agtacccgtc catgctgctc ctcactgctg accatgatga
     3361 ccgcgtggtc ccgcttcact ccctgaagtt cattgccacc cttcagtaca tcgtgggccg
     3421 cagcaggaag caaagcaacc ccctgcttat ccacgtggac accaaggcgg gccacggggc
     3481 ggggaagccc acagccaaag tgatagagga agtctcagac atgtttgcgt tcatcgcgcg
     3541 gtgcctgaac gtcgactgga ttccataaca ctcgagatat caagcttatc gataatcaac
     3601 ctctggatta caaaatttgt gaaagattga ctggtattct taactatgtt gctcctttta
     3661 cgctatgtgg atacgctgct ttaatgcctt tgtatcatgc tattgcttcc cgtatggctt
     3721 tcattttctc ctccttgtat aaatcctggt tgctgtctct ttatgaggag ttgtggcccg
     3781 ttgtcaggca acgtggcgtg gtgtgcactg tgtttgctga cgcaaccccc actggttggg
     3841 gcattgccac cacctgtcag ctcctttccg ggactttcgc tttccccctc cctattgcca
     3901 cggcggaact catcgccgcc tgccttgccc gctgctggac aggggctcgg ctgttgggca
     3961 ctgacaattc cgtggtgttg tcggggaaat catcgtcctt tccttggctg ctcgcctatg
     4021 ttgccacctg gattctgcgc gggacgtcct tctgctacgt cccttcggcc ctcaatccag
     4081 cggaccttcc ttcccgcggc ctgctgccgg ctctgcggcc tcttccgcgt cttcgccttc
     4141 gccctcagac gagtcggatc tccctttggg ccgcctcccc gcatcgatac cgagcgctgc
     4201 tcgagagatc tacgggtggc atccctgtga cccctcccca gtgcctctcc tggccctgga
     4261 agttgccact ccagtgccca ccagccttgt cctaataaaa ttaagttgca tcattttgtc
     4321 tgactaggtg tccttctata atattatggg gtggaggggg gtggtatgga gcaaggggca
     4381 agttgggaag acaacctgta gggcctgcgg ggtctattgg gaaccaagct ggagtgcagt
     4441 ggcacaatct tggctcactg caatctccgc ctcctgggtt caagcgattc tcctgcctca
     4501 gcctcccgag ttgttgggat tccaggcatg catgaccagg ctcagctaat ttttgttttt
     4561 ttggtagaga cggggtttca ccatattggc caggctggtc tccaactcct aatctcaggt
     4621 gatctaccca ccttggcctc ccaaattgct gggattacag gcgtgaacca ctgctccctt
     4681 ccctgtcctt ctgattttgt aggtaaccac gtgcggaccg agcggccgca ggaaccccta
     4741 gtgatggagt tggccactcc ctctctgcgc gctcgctcgc tcactgaggc cgggcgacca
     4801 aaggtcgccc gacgcccggg ctttgcccgg gcggcctcag tgagcgagcg agcgcgcagc
     4861 tgcctgcagg ggcgcctgat gcggtatttt ctccttacgc atctgtgcgg tatttcacac
     4921 cgcatannnn nnnnnnnnnn nnnnnnnnnn nnnnnnnnnn nnnnnnnnnn nnnnnnnnnn
     4981 nnnnnnnnnn nnnnnnnnnn nnnnnnnnnn nnnnnnnnnn nnnnnnnnnn nnnnnnnnnn
     5041 nnnnnnnnnn nnnnnnnnnn nnnnnnnncn nnnnnnnnnn nnnnnnnnnn nnnnnnnnnn
     5101 nnnnnnnnnn nnnnnnnnnn nnnnnnnnnn nnnnnnnnnn nnnnnnnnnn nnnnnnnnnn
     5161 nnnnnnnnnn nnnnnnnnnn nnnnnnnnnn nnnnnnnnnn nnnnnnnnnn cctttgacgt
     5221 tggagtccac gttctttaat agtggactct tgttccaaac tggaacaaca ctcaacccta
     5281 tctcgggcta ttcttttgat ttataaggga ttttgccgat ttcggcctat tggttaaaaa
     5341 atgagctgat ttaacaaaaa tttaacgcga attttaacaa aatattaacg tttacaattt
     5401 tatggtgcac tctcagtaca atctgctctg atgccgcata gttaagccag ccccgacacc
     5461 cgccaacacc cgctgacgcg ccctgacggg cttgtctgct cccggcatcc gcttacagac
     5521 aagctgtgac cgtctccggg agctgcatgt gtcagaggtt ttcaccgtca tcaccgaaac
     5581 gcgcgagacg aaagggcctc gtgatacgcc tatttttata ggttaatgtc atgataataa
     5641 tggtttctta gacgtcaggt ggcacttttc ggggaaatgt gcgcggaacc cctatttgtt
     5701 tatttttcta aatacattca aatatgtatc cgctcatgag acaataaccc tgataaatgc
     5761 ttcaataata ttgaaaaagg aagagtatga gtattcaaca tttccgtgtc gcccttattc
     5821 ccttttttgc ggcattttgc cttcctgttt ttgctcaccc agaaacgctg gtgaaagtaa
     5881 aagatgctga agatcagttg ggtgcacgag tgggttacat cgaactggat ctcaacagcg
     5941 gtaagatcct tgagagtttt cgccccgaag aacgttttcc aatgatgagc acttttaaag
     6001 ttctgctatg tggcgcggta ttatcccgta ttgacgccgg gcaagagcaa ctcggtcgcc
     6061 gcatacacta ttctcagaat gacttggttg agtactcacc agtcacagaa aagcatctta
     6121 cggatggcat gacagtaaga gaattatgca gtgctgccat aaccatgagt gataacactg
     6181 cggccaactt acttctgaca acgatcggag gaccgaagga gctaaccgct tttttgcaca
     6241 acatggggga tcatgtaact cgccttgatc gttgggaacc ggagctgaat gaagccatac
     6301 caaacgacga gcgtgacacc acgatgcctg tagcaatggc aacaacgttg cgcaaactat
     6361 taactggcga actacttact ctagcttccc ggcaacaatt aatagactgg atggaggcgg
     6421 ataaagttgc aggaccactt ctgcgctcgg cccttccggc tggctggttt attgctgata
     6481 aatctggagc cggtgagcgt gggtctcgcg gtatcattgc agcactgggg ccagatggta
     6541 agccctcccg tatcgtagtt atctacacga cggggagtca ggcaactatg gatgaacgaa
     6601 atagacagat cgctgagata ggtgcctcac tgattaagca ttggtaactg tcagaccaag
     6661 tttactcata tatactttag attgatttaa aacttcattt ttaatttaaa aggatctagg
     6721 tgaagatcct ttttgataat ctcatgacca aaatccctta acgtgagttt tcgttccact
     6781 gagcgtcaga ccccgtagaa aagatcaaag gatcttcttg agatcctttt tttctgcgcg
     6841 taatctgctg cttgcaaaca aaaaaaccac cgctaccagc ggtggtttgt ttgccggatc
     6901 aagagctacc aactcttttt ccgaaggtaa ctggcttcag cagagcgcag ataccaaata
     6961 ctgtccttct agtgtagccg tagttaggcc accacttcaa gaactctgta gcaccgccta
     7021 catacctcgc tctgctaatc ctgttaccag tggctgctgc cagtggcgat aagtcgtgtc
     7081 ttaccgggtt ggactcaaga cgatagttac cggataaggc gcagcggtcg ggctgaacgg
     7141 ggggttcgtg cacacagccc agcttggagc gaacgaccta caccgaactg agatacctac
     7201 agcgtgagct atgagaaagc gccacgcttc ccgaagggag aaaggcggac aggtatccgg
     7261 taagcggcag ggtcggaaca ggagagcgca cgagggagct tccaggggga aacgcctggt
     7321 atctttatag tcctgtcggg tttcgccacc tctgacttga gcgtcgattt ttgtgatgct
     7381 cgtcaggggg gcggagccta tggaaaaacg ccagcaacgc ggccttttta cggttcctgg
     7441 ccttttgctg gccttttgct cacatgt
//
