LOCUS       Exported 827 bp ds-DNA linear SYN 19-MAY-2021
DEFINITION  An AAV packaging vector that expresses hPREP under control of the
            EF1a promoter..
ACCESSION   .
VERSION     .
KEYWORDS    pOTTC414 - pAAV EF1a hPREP
SOURCE      synthetic DNA construct
  ORGANISM  synthetic DNA construct
REFERENCE   1 (bases 1 to 827)
  AUTHORS   Savolainen MH, Richie CT, Harvey BK, Mannisto PT, Maguire-Zeiss KA,
            Myohanen TT
  TITLE     The beneficial effect of a prolyl oligopeptidase inhibitor,
            KYP-2047, on alpha-synuclein clearance and autophagy in A30P
            transgenic mouse.
  JOURNAL   Neurobiol Dis. 2014 Aug;68:1-15. doi: 10.1016/j.nbd.2014.04.003.
            Epub 2014 Apr 16.
  PUBMED    24746855
REFERENCE   2 (bases 1 to 827)
  AUTHORS   .
  TITLE     Direct Submission
  JOURNAL   Exported May 19, 2021 from SnapGene Server 1.1.58
            http://www.snapgene.com
FEATURES             Location/Qualifiers
     source          1..827
                     /organism="synthetic DNA construct"
                     /mol_type="other DNA"
ORIGIN
        1 agtcaatctt tcacaaattt tgtaatccag aggttgatta tcgataagct tgatatctcg
       61 agtgttatgg aatccagtcg acgttcaggc accgcgcgat gaacgcaaac atgtctgaga
      121 cttcctctat cactttggct gtgggcttcc ccgccccgtg gcccgccttg gtgtccacgt
      181 ggataagcag ggggttgctt tgcttcctgc tgcggcccac gatgtactga agggtggcaa
      241 tgaacttcag ggagtgaagc gggaccacgc ggtcatcatg gtcagcagtg aggagcagca
      301 tggacgggta ctggatgtca tctgcttctg gtaacttcac attatgcaat ggagagtatt
      361 tgacaagcca ttcaaagtgt tgtttgctgt ccgagcaccc ataatcagtg gtccaagcat
      421 ggccgatggt atatttatga aacttcagca tgtccattac tccaacttgg gcaataacac
      481 aaccaaagag gtcaggtctc tgatttgcac aagcagccac taagaggcct ccatttgaac
      541 ctccattaat agtcagcctc ttgggagatg tgtaaccttc cttgatcaga tactcagcag
      601 cacactgaaa gtcatcaaag cagttttgtt tgttggccaa gataccacct ttatgccacg
      661 tctctccata ttcgccacct cctctgatgt tggccactgc caggatacca cccatgtgtc
      721 tcacaaaaat aagcctggaa acactgtagt tgggtgtgat ggatatgttg aagccgccat
      781 agccatataa gaaagctgga tgagagccat ccaattttat gcctttt
//
