>Addgene plasmid #59967 | pOTTC414 - pAAV EF1a hPREP | addgene partial sequence | sequence record 97999 | EF1a-F 5'-TCAAGCCTCAGACAGTGGTTC-3'
GGTGTCGTGAGGTACCGGATCCGGCCATGCTGTCCCTTCAGTACCCCGACGTGTACCGCGACGAGACCGC
CGTACAGGATTATCATGGTCATAAAATTTGTGACCCTTACGCCTGGCTTGAAGACCCCGACAGTGAACAG
ACTAAGGCCTTTGTGGAGGCCCAGAATAAGATTACTGTGCCATTTCTTGAGCAGTGTCCCATCAGAGGTT
TATACAAAGAGAGAATGACTGAACTATATGATTATCCCAAGTATAGTTGCCACTTCAAGAAAGGAAAACG
GTATTTTTATTTTTACAATACAGGTTTGCAGAACCAGCGAGTATTATATGTACAGGATTCCTTAGAGGGT
GAGGCCAGAGTGTTCCTGGACCCCAACATACTGTCTGACGATGGCACAGTGGCACTCCGAGGTTACGCGT
TCAGCGAAGATGGTGAATATTTTGCCTATGGTCTGAGTGCCAGTGGCTCAGACTGGGTGACAATCAAGTT
CATGAAAGTTGATGGTGCCAAAGAGCTTCCAGATGTGCTTGAAAGAGTCAAGTTCAGCTGTATGGCCTGG
ACCCATGATGGGAAGGGAATGTTCTACAACTCATACCCTCAACAGGATGGAAAAAGTGATGGCACAGAGA
CATCTACCAATCTCCACCAAAAGCTCTACTACCATGTCTTGGGAACCGATCAGTCAGAAGATATTTTGTG
TGCTGAGTTTCCTGATGAACCTAAATGGATGGGTGGAGCTGAGTTATCTGATGATGGCCGCTATGTCTTG
TTATCAATAAGGGAAGGATGTGATCCAGTAAACCGACTCTGGTACTGTGACCTACAGCAGGAATCCAGTG
G
